Addgene plasmid #115911: pBS-f1(+)-TOMM20-mEGFP
Purpose: donor to insert EGFP at the TOMM20 locus in human cells
Depositing lab: Erik Sontheimer. Depositing organization: University of Massachusetts, Worcester. Publication: Efficient Homology-Directed Repair with Circular Single-Stranded DNA Donors. Iyer S, Mir A, Vega-Badillo J, Roscoe BP, Ibraheim R, Zhu LJ, Lee J, Liu P, Luk K, Mintzer E, Guo D, Soares de Brito J, Emerson CP Jr, Zamore PD, Sontheimer EJ, Wolfe SA. CRISPR J. 2022 Oct;5(5):685-701. doi: 10.1089/crispr.2022.0058. Epub 2022 Sep 7. PubMed 36070530.
Backbone
  Vector backbone: pBluescript
  Backbone size w/o insert (bp): 2960
  Total vector size (bp): 5934
  Modifications to backbone: added homology arms and fluorescent protein
  Vector type: donor template
Growth in bacteria
  Bacterial resistance: Ampicillin, 100 μg/mL
  Growth temperature: 37°C
  Growth strain: DH5alpha
  Copy number: High Copy
Gene/Insert
  Gene/Insert name: TOMM20-mEGFP
  Species: H. sapiens (human)
  Insert size (bp): 2700
  Entrez Gene: TOMM20 (a.k.a. MAS20, MOM19, TOM20)
  Tag / fusion protein: EGFP
  Cloning method: Gibson Cloning
  Sequencing primers: 5′ M13F; 3′ M13R
Resource information
  A portion of this plasmid was derived from a plasmid made by: Insert is based on Addgene plasmid: AICSDP-8:TOMM20-mEGFP (Plasmid #87423).
Terms and licenses: Academic/Nonprofit Terms; Industry Terms: Not Available to Industry
Depositor comments: Please visit https://www.biorxiv.org/content/10.1101/864199v1 for bioRxiv preprint.
How to cite: pBS-f1(+)-TOMM20-mEGFP was a gift from Erik Sontheimer (Addgene plasmid # 115911 ; http://n2t.net/addgene:115911 ; RRID:Addgene_115911)
