[The description below was written by a language model from this plasmid's Addgene catalogue record and pLannotate feature annotations shown in this document.]
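Description:
pBS-f1(+)-TOMM20-mEGFP is a pBluescript-based phagemid of about 5.9 kb that serves as a homology-directed repair donor template for inserting a fluorescent protein at the human TOMM20 locus. It is maintained in E. coli at high copy through the ColE1/pUC-type origin and selected with ampicillin via the β-lactamase gene and its native promoter. The backbone also carries an f1 bacteriophage origin. This element lets one strand of the plasmid be replicated and packaged as circular single-stranded DNA when helper phage functions are supplied, which fits the associated work on circular single-stranded DNA donors for genome editing. Remnants of the pBluescript lacZα region, lac promoter/operator and CAP site, together with split multiple cloning site fragments and flanking T7 and T3 promoters, mark where the insert was introduced by Gibson assembly.

The roughly 2.7 kb insert consists of a mammalian codon-optimised mEGFP coding sequence (EGFP with the monomerising A206K mutation) flanked on both sides by human genomic sequence that acts as the homology arms. The arms themselves are not annotated in the feature table, apart from a short automated match to a C9orf85 fragment within the upstream arm, which is probably a similarity hit rather than a designed element. No mammalian promoter is annotated, consistent with a knock-in design in which the tag is expressed from the endogenous TOMM20 gene as a fusion after integration. TOMM20 encodes a mitochondrial outer membrane import receptor, so correct integration should label mitochondria. The insert is derived from an earlier TOMM20-mEGFP donor plasmid. The record does not specify the nuclease or guide RNA used with this donor.
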