Features (pLannotate 1.2.2; 15 found; start..end, strand, type, name):
     42..60      +  promoter       T7 promoter: promoter for bacteriophage T7 RNA polymerase
     69..110     +  misc_feature   MCS (fragment): pBluescript multiple cloning site
    613..744     -  CDS            C9orf85 (fragment): CI085_HUMAN - Experimental evidence at protein level: Swiss-Prot protein existence level 1. From Homo sapiens (Human).
   1156..1872    +  CDS            mEGFP: enhanced GFP with monomerizing A206K mutation (Zacharias et al., 2002) mammalian codon-optimized
   3131..3153    +  misc_feature   MCS (fragment): pBluescript multiple cloning site
   3165..3183    -  promoter       T3 promoter: promoter for bacteriophage T3 RNA polymerase
   3228..3244    -  protein_bind   lac operator: The lac repressor binds to the lac operator to inhibit transcription in E. coli. This inhibition can be relieved by adding lactose or isopropyl-β-D-thiogalactopyranoside (IPTG). lac repressor encoded by lacI
   3252..3282    -  promoter       lac promoter: promoter for the E. coli lac operon
   3297..3318    -  protein_bind   CAP binding site: CAP binding activates transcription in the presence of cAMP. E. coli catabolite activator protein
   3331..3423    -  CDS            lacI (fragment): lac repressor; lacI; The lac repressor binds to the lac operator to inhibit transcription in E. coli. This inhibition can be relieved by adding lactose or isopropyl-β-D-thiogalactopyranoside (IPTG).
   3606..4194    -  rep_origin     ori: high-copy-number ColE1/pMB1/pBR322/pUC origin of replication
   4365..5225    -  CDS            AmpR: β-lactamase; bla; confers resistance to ampicillin, carbenicillin, and related antibiotics
   5226..5330    -  promoter       AmpR promoter: bla
   5383..5811    -  rep_origin     f1 ori (sequence partly withheld): f1 bacteriophage origin of replication; arrow indicates direction of (+) strand synthesis
   5816..39      -  CDS            lacZα (fragment) (across the origin): LacZα fragment of β-galactosidase; lacZ fragment
>Addgene plasmid #115911 | pBS-f1(+)-TOMM20-mEGFP | addgene full sequence | sequence record 223506 | Addgene NGS Result
TTTCCCAGTCACGACGTTGTAAAACGACGGCCAGTGAATTGTAATACGACTCACTATAGGGCGAATTGGA
GCTCCACCGCGGTGGCGGCCGCTCTAGAACTAGTGGATCCGACGCGTATTGGGATGATGATAGGAAGTAT
TTACAGAACTTTATAGTTAGTAACTGACTGGTTAATTTTTCAAACTGATTTTTACTCAACTGAATTAGAA
AAGGACTGGAAAGAAAGTAAAGATCCCAACGACTTGAGGGAACAAGTTGGACAACCAAGGACTTTGTCTA
AATTGTTTTTATTTAGACTAATGTGGTTCTAGTTCTAGAGGATTCATACTGGAATCATCGGTTTAATATT
ACGCTATTTGAAAGGCAGCATAGTATAGTACTTTTGGAAAATTGGCCTGAGGGTGATGTCTTTTGGAATA
TTTGTGAATTCACTATGAAGCCTAATTCCTTAAAAATGACCTCCTTCACTCAATTATCAGTGTTCTTGGT
TTGCCTGGGAGTGAAAAGAGATCTTAAAATCTTTTTGGTTTTAGTTACATAATTGACTGATGTAATATTA
TGTAATGATGGCTGTACACAGTGTCTCATGCCCTATAATCCTAGCACTCATTTGAGCTCAGGAGTTCAAG
GCCAGCCTGGGCAACATGGTAAAACCCTGTCTGCACCAAAAATAAAAAAAAAATTAGCCGGGCATGGTGG
CATGAGTCTGTGGTTCCAGCTACTCAGGAGGCTGAGGTGGGGGAGGATCGCTTGAGCCCAGGAGTCAGAG
GTTGCAGTGAGCTGAGATTGTGCTACTGCACTCCAGCCTGGGTTACAGAGACCCCATCTGAATTAAAAAC
ATATATAATGTAATGATCTGCCTCCTTTGTTAACTTGACTTTTGAAATGGGATTGTCAGTAGTATGATCA
TTGTTTTCTTGGATGCCGACTGTGTGTAAAGTGTTACATTTTGAATTAAATGTCAGAATGGGTGAACTTT
ACTAAGATTCAATTCTTTGAATACAAAGAGCATTTTATTTTGAAGTTAGAATACTAATTAAATGCTTATG
ACACTTTAAAAAATTATTTTTTTTTTCTTTCAGAGAATTGTAAGTGCACAGTCCTTGGCTGAAGATGATG
TGGAAGGCGGTAGCGGGGATCCACCGGTCGCCACCGTGAGCAAGGGCGAGGAGCTGTTCACCGGGGTGGT
GCCCATCCTGGTCGAGCTGGACGGCGACGTAAACGGCCACAAGTTCAGCGTGTCCGGCGAGGGCGAGGGC
GATGCCACCTACGGCAAGCTGACCCTGAAGTTCATCTGCACCACCGGCAAGCTGCCCGTGCCCTGGCCCA
CCCTCGTGACCACCCTGACCTACGGCGTGCAGTGCTTCAGCCGCTACCCCGACCACATGAAGCAGCACGA
CTTCTTCAAGTCCGCCATGCCCGAAGGCTACGTCCAGGAGCGCACCATCTTCTTCAAGGACGACGGCAAC
TACAAGACCCGCGCCGAGGTGAAGTTCGAGGGCGACACCCTGGTGAACCGCATCGAGCTGAAGGGCATCG
ACTTCAAGGAGGACGGCAACATCCTGGGGCACAAGCTGGAGTACAACTACAACAGCCACAACGTCTATAT
CATGGCCGACAAGCAGAAGAACGGCATCAAGGTGAACTTCAAGATCCGCCACAACATCGAGGACGGCAGC
GTGCAGCTCGCCGACCACTACCAGCAGAACACCCCCATCGGCGACGGCCCCGTGCTGCTGCCCGACAACC
ACTACCTGAGCACCCAGTCCAAGCTGAGCAAAGACCCCAACGAGAAGCGCGATCACATGGTCCTGCTGGA
GTTCGTGACCGCCGCCGGGATCACTCTCGGCATGGACGAGCTGTACAAGTAATGAGAAACAAATGTCAAC
ATAATAAAATCTCAGTTAAAAATATTTTAAAAATTCTTGGTAGTTGAGCAGCTCTGGGGTAATAAGGGCA
AATATGCTTGTTATGAACTACACTGAAATCTACCAAAGTTAATGTTTACTTTGTGTAGATCCATTTGTCT
ATTTTATTTATTTTTCCCAGTGAAAAGTGTATTTTGATAGAGAACTTTTCATTCTATAAATACACTATGA
GTTACTAAAATATCATGGATTTTGTTTATTCCTGAAACATAGTTACATAGTTAAACTGTACATATGACAT
GGCTTATGTTAAAAATACCCAGTGCTCAGTTTTGAAAGATAGGCAAAAAAAAAAAAGTATAGGAGAAACT
GAAGAATGTACACTTTTTTAGAGGGCACATTTTGCTGTAAATCTGGAAATTTGATAGACTTGACTGTGTT
TGTGAAAACTGAGCATTAAAGGTTTTGATTGATCCTTTCTTTCCATTTAATCTCTGAGACGTAAATATGT
GAGGTGTGCTGCTGTGCTGGGTTAACAGCTTCCTTCCCTTTCTGTGTAGCAGTCTTGAAATGTTCTGTTT
AAATCAGTAGGCTTAATGTGTTCTGGGTATTTATCTCCTTGTATTTTAAATATATGTAGTTGCAAATAGC
ACCAGGAATTAGATTTCTGTACACCCCTAATCTAGCCTTGTGAGCTTCGCTAGTTAATGTGTGCTCACTT
TCCCTCCATTTGTTACGTGAGAGAATGCGTCTGCTGATCACTGAAGTGTCCCTTTTAGCTTCTGATTCAT
TGGGTTCTGTTGGGCATCTTTAAATCCACCTTAACCTGAGGAATGTATGTGGGCAACCAGGCCCTGCATT
TTTTTATATTCTGAATTTTGCATGCTTGCCTGACTTAGTATTTCTGAATTGATGTTTTTTTTAATGGTAT
AACTATCTTGATTTTCACTGAAATTATATGGTTCTGTCACTACTCTGTAAATTAATCCGAAACTTTTAAG
GTATCCCAATGGCGCTTTGAGGAAGATGAACTGAGATGTGTCAGGGTGACTTATTTCCATCATCGTCCTT
AGGGGAGCTTGGGTAGGGGCAAGGCGTGTAGCTGGGACCTAGGTCCAGACCCCTGGCTCTGCCACTGAAC
GGCTCAGGTGCTTTGGGCAGTTACTCCCCGGCCTCACTTTGCACGTGTGCTTACCTAGTGGAGACAAAAG
TACATACCTCGGTAGAGCGCGCACGCCTGTAACCCCAGGTTAACTCTCTAACCTCGAGGGGGGGCCCGGT
ACCAGCTTTTGTTCCCTTTAGTGAGGGTTAATTTCGAGCTTGGCGTAATCATGGTCATAGCTGTTTCCTG
TGTGAAATTGTTATCCGCTCACAATTCCACACAACATACGAGCCGGAAGCATAAAGTGTAAAGCCTGGGG
TGCCTAATGAGTGAGCTAACTCACATTAATTGCGTTGCGCTCACTGCCCGCTTTCCAGTCGGGAAACCTG
TCGTGCCAGCTGCATTAATGAATCGGCCAACGCGCGGGGAGAGGCGGTTTGCGTATTGGGCGCTCTTCCG
CTTCCTCGCTCACTGACTCGCTGCGCTCGGTCGTTCGGCTGCGGCGAGCGGTATCAGCTCACTCAAAGGC
GGTAATACGGTTATCCACAGAATCAGGGGATAACGCAGGAAAGAACATGTGAGCAAAAGGCCAGCAAAAG
GCCAGGAACCGTAAAAAGGCCGCGTTGCTGGCGTTTTTCCATAGGCTCCGCCCCCCTGACGAGCATCACA
AAAATCGACGCTCAAGTCAGAGGTGGCGAAACCCGACAGGACTATAAAGATACCAGGCGTTTCCCCCTGG
AAGCTCCCTCGTGCGCTCTCCTGTTCCGACCCTGCCGCTTACCGGATACCTGTCCGCCTTTCTCCCTTCG
GGAAGCGTGGCGCTTTCTCATAGCTCACGCTGTAGGTATCTCAGTTCGGTGTAGGTCGTTCGCTCCAAGC
TGGGCTGTGTGCACGAACCCCCCGTTCAGCCCGACCGCTGCGCCTTATCCGGTAACTATCGTCTTGAGTC
CAACCCGGTAAGACACGACTTATCGCCACTGGCAGCAGCCACTGGTAACAGGATTAGCAGAGCGAGGTAT
GTAGGCGGTGCTACAGAGTTCTTGAAGTGGTGGCCTAACTACGGCTACACTAGAAGAACAGTATTTGGTA
TCTGCGCTCTGCTGAAGCCAGTTACCTTCGGAAAAAGAGTTGGTAGCTCTTGATCCGGCAAACAAACCAC
CGCTGGTAGCGGTGGTTTTTTTGTTTGCAAGCAGCAGATTACGCGCAGAAAAAAAGGATCTCAAGAAGAT
CCTTTGATCTTTTCTACGGGGTCTGACGCTCAGTGGAACGAAAACTCACGTTAAGGGATTTTGGTCATGA
GATTATCAAAAAGGATCTTCACCTAGATCCTTTTAAATTAAAAATGAAGTTTTAAATCAATCTAAAGTAT
ATATGAGTAAACTTGGTCTGACAGTTACCAATGCTTAATCAGTGAGGCACCTATCTCAGCGATCTGTCTA
TTTCGTTCATCCATAGTTGCCTGACTCCCCGTCGTGTAGATAACTACGATACGGGAGGGCTTACCATCTG
GCCCCAGTGCTGCAATGATACCGCGAGACCCACGCTCACCGGCTCCAGATTTATCAGCAATAAACCAGCC
AGCCGGAAGGGCCGAGCGCAGAAGTGGTCCTGCAACTTTATCCGCCTCCATCCAGTCTATTAATTGTTGC
CGGGAAGCTAGAGTAAGTAGTTCGCCAGTTAATAGTTTGCGCAACGTTGTTGCCATTGCTACAGGCATCG
TGGTGTCACGCTCGTCGTTTGGTATGGCTTCATTCAGCTCCGGTTCCCAACGATCAAGGCGAGTTACATG
ATCCCCCATGTTGTGCAAAAAAGCGGTTAGCTCCTTCGGTCCTCCGATCGTTGTCAGAAGTAAGTTGGCC
GCAGTGTTATCACTCATGGTTATGGCAGCACTGCATAATTCTCTTACTGTCATGCCATCCGTAAGATGCT
TTTCTGTGACTGGTGAGTACTCAACCAAGTCATTCTGAGAATAGTGTATGCGGCGACCGAGTTGCTCTTG
CCCGGCGTCAATACGGGATAATACCGCGCCACATAGCAGAACTTTAAAAGTGCTCATCATTGGAAAACGT
TCTTCGGGGCGAAAACTCTCAAGGATCTTACCGCTGTTGAGATCCAGTTCGATGTAACCCACTCGTGCAC
CCAACTGATCTTCAGCATCTTTTACTTTCACCAGCGTTTCTGGGTGAGCAAAAACAGGAAGGCAAAATGC
CGCAAAAAAGGGAATAAGGGCGACACGGAAATGTTGAATACTCATACTCTTCCTTTTTCAATATTATTGA
AGCATTTATCAGGGTTATTGTCTCATGAGCGGATACATATTTGAATGTATTTAGAAAAATAAACAAATAG
GGGTTCCGCGCACATTTCCCCGAAAAGTGCCACCTAAATTGTAAGCGTTAATATTTTGTTAAAATTCGCG
TTAAATTTTTGTTAAATCAGCTCATTTTTTAACCAATAGGCCGAAATCGGCAAAATCCCTTATAAATCAA
AAGAATAGACCGAGATAGGGT
[37 nt withheld, positions 5482-5518]
AAAGAACGTGGACTCCAACGTCAAAGG
[49 nt withheld, positions 5546-5594]
T
[91 nt withheld, positions 5596-5686]
G
[124 nt withheld, positions 5688-5811]
CCCATTCGCCATTCAGGCTGCGCAACTGTTGGGAAGGGCGATCGGTGCGGGCCTCTTCGCTATTACGCCA
GCTGGCGAAAGGGGGATGTGCTGCAAGGCGATTAAGTTGGGTAACGCCAGGGT
